Addgene plasmid #237856: pHAGE Flag HA ADAR2
Purpose: Lentiviral expression of ADAR2
Depositing lab: David Pellman. Depositing organization: Dana-Farber Cancer Institute. Publication: Breakage of cytoplasmic chromosomes by pathological DNA base excision repair. Tang S, Stokasimov E, Cui Y, Pellman D. Nature. 2022 Jun;606(7916):930-936. doi: 10.1038/s41586-022-04767-1. Epub 2022 Apr 27. PubMed 35477155.
Backbone
  Vector backbone: pHAGE-N-FLAG-HA-IRES-PURO
  Backbone manufacturer: Gateway, backbone originally from J.Wade Harper lab
  Total vector size (bp): 9894
  Vector type: Mammalian Expression
  Selectable markers: Puromycin
Growth in bacteria
  Bacterial resistance: Ampicillin, 100 μg/mL
  Growth temperature: 37°C
  Growth strain: NEB Stable
  Copy number: Unknown
Gene/Insert
  Gene/Insert name: ADAR2
  Species: H. sapiens (human)
  Entrez Gene: ADARB1 (a.k.a. ADAR2, DRABA2, DRADA2, NEDHYMS, RED1)
Terms and licenses: Academic/Nonprofit Terms; Industry Terms: Not Available to Industry
How to cite: pHAGE Flag HA ADAR2 was a gift from David Pellman (Addgene plasmid # 237856 ; http://n2t.net/addgene:237856 ; RRID:Addgene_237856)
