[The description below was written by a language model from this plasmid's Addgene catalogue record and pLannotate feature annotations shown in this document.]
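Description:
pHAGE Flag HA ADAR2 is a 9,894 bp HIV-1-derived lentiviral transfer plasmid for expressing human ADAR2 (gene symbol ADARB1) in mammalian cells. It is built on the Gateway-compatible pHAGE-N-FLAG-HA-IRES-PURO backbone. In bacteria it is maintained through a high-copy ColE1/pUC-type origin and selected with ampicillin via the β-lactamase gene. The viral portion comprises a truncated 5' LTR, the Ψ packaging signal with an adjoining gag fragment, the Rev response element for Rev-dependent nuclear export of the genomic RNA, and the cPPT/CTS element. At the far end sits a ΔU3 self-inactivating 3' LTR, which disables LTR promoter activity after integration. Because the viral structural and enzymatic genes are not present, producing virus requires packaging functions to be supplied in trans.

Between the LTRs, the CMV enhancer and promoter drive a single bicistronic transcript. The first cistron encodes ADAR2 with N-terminal FLAG and HA epitope tags. The coding sequence is flanked by attB1 and attB2 sites, the scars of Gateway recombination into the destination vector. An EMCV IRES then allows translation of puromycin N-acetyltransferase from the same mRNA, linking puromycin resistance to expression of the tagged protein. A downstream WPRE enhances transcript stability and expression. The automated annotation matched the insert to the rat Adarb1 protein entry, whereas the catalogue lists the species as human; this probably reflects high conservation between the orthologues rather than a different insert.

ADAR2 is a double-stranded RNA adenosine deaminase that catalyses A-to-I RNA editing. The construct suits stable transduction and puromycin selection of cells expressing the enzyme, with the tags available for detection or affinity purification.
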