Features (pLannotate 1.2.2; 29 found; start..end, strand, type, name):
      1..589     +  rep_origin     ori: high-copy-number ColE1/pMB1/pBR322/pUC origin of replication
    772..826     +  CDS            lacI (fragment): lac repressor; lacI; The lac repressor binds to the lac operator to inhibit transcription in E. coli. This inhibition can be relieved by adding lactose or isopropyl-β-D-thiogalactopyranoside (IPTG).
    832..925     +  rep_origin     SV40 ori (fragment): SV40 origin of replication
    950..987     +  CDS            lacI (fragment): lac repressor; lacI; The lac repressor binds to the lac operator to inhibit transcription in E. coli. This inhibition can be relieved by adding lactose or isopropyl-β-D-thiogalactopyranoside (IPTG).
   1000..1021    +  protein_bind   CAP binding site: CAP binding activates transcription in the presence of cAMP. E. coli catabolite activator protein
   1036..1066    +  promoter       lac promoter: promoter for the E. coli lac operon
   1074..1090    +  protein_bind   lac operator: The lac repressor binds to the lac operator to inhibit transcription in E. coli. This inhibition can be relieved by adding lactose or isopropyl-β-D-thiogalactopyranoside (IPTG). lac repressor encoded by lacI
   1124..1207    +  polyA_signal   SV40 poly(A) signal (fragment): SV40 polyadenylation signal
   1374..1703    +  CDS            nef (fragment): NEF_HV1BR - Experimental evidence at protein level: Swiss-Prot protein existence level 1. Extracellular Nef protein targets CD4(+) T-lymphocytes for apoptosis by interacting with CXCR4 surface receptors (PubMed:14990729). From Human immunodeficiency virus type 1 group M subtype B (isolate BRU/LAI) (HIV-1).
   1751..2008    +  LTR            5' LTR (truncated): truncated 5' long terminal repeat (LTR) from HIV-1
   2055..2180    +  misc_feature   HIV-1 Ψ: packaging signal of human immunodeficiency virus type 1
   2164..2502    +  CDS            HIV-1 gag (fragment): gag protein from human immunodeficiency virus 1; gag
   2677..2910    +  misc_feature   RRE: The Rev response element (RRE) of HIV-1 allows for Rev-dependent mRNA export from the nucleus to the cytoplasm.
   3287..3387    +  CDS            Rev (fragment): human immunodeficiency virus 1 (HIV-1) Rev protein; rev; enhances nuclear export of unspliced and incompletely spliced viral mRNAs
   3436..3553    +  misc_feature   cPPT/CTS: central polypurine tract and central termination sequence of HIV-1
   3605..3908    +  enhancer       CMV enhancer: human cytomegalovirus immediate early enhancer
   3909..4112    +  promoter       CMV promoter: human cytomegalovirus (CMV) immediate early promoter
   4221..4241    +  CDS            FLAG (fragment): FLAG® epitope tag, followed by an enterokinase cleavage site
   4254..4280    +  CDS            3xHA (fragment): three tandem HA epitope tags
   4297..4314    +  protein_bind   attB1 (fragment): mutant version of attB; core recombination site for the Gateway® BP reaction BP Clonase™
   4320..6422    +  CDS            Adarb1: RED1_RAT - Also known as Red1. Experimental evidence at protein level: Swiss-Prot protein existence level 1. Catalyzes the hydrolytic deamination of adenosine to inosine in double-stranded RNA (dsRNA) referred to as A-to-I RNA editing. This may affect gene expression and function in a number of ways that include mRNA translation by changing codons and hence the amino acid sequence of proteins; pre-mRNA splicing by altering splice site recognition sequences; RNA stability by changing sequences involved in nuclease recognition; genetic stability in the case of RNA virus genomes by changing seque
   6425..6448    -  protein_bind   attB2: mutant version of attB; recombination site for the Gateway® BP reaction BP Clonase™
   6566..7028    +  misc_feature   IRES: internal ribosome entry site (IRES) of the encephalomyocarditis virus (EMCV)
   7042..7641    +  CDS            PuroR: puromycin N-acetyltransferase; pac from Streptomyces alboniger; confers resistance to puromycin
   7658..8246    +  misc_feature   WPRE: woodchuck hepatitis virus posttranscriptional regulatory element
   8254..8319    +  CDS            nef (fragment): NEF_HV1Z2 - Experimental evidence at protein level: Swiss-Prot protein existence level 1. Extracellular Nef protein targets CD4(+) T-lymphocytes for apoptosis by interacting with CXCR4 surface receptors. From Human immunodeficiency virus type 1 group M subtype D (isolate Z2/CDC-Z34) (HIV-1).
   8321..8554    +  LTR            3' LTR (ΔU3): self-inactivating 3' long terminal repeat (LTR) from HIV-1
   8759..8863    +  promoter       AmpR promoter: bla
   8864..9724    +  CDS            AmpR: β-lactamase; bla; confers resistance to ampicillin, carbenicillin, and related antibiotics
>Addgene plasmid #237856 | pHAGE Flag HA ADAR2 | addgene full sequence | sequence record 469972 | Addgene NGS Result
TTGAGATCCTTTTTTTCTGCGCGTAATCTGCTGCTTGCAAACAAAAAAACCACCGCTACCAGCGGTGGTT
TGTTTGCCGGATCAAGAGCTACCAACTCTTTTTCCGAAGGTAACTGGCTTCAGCAGAGCGCAGATACCAA
ATACTGTTCTTCTAGTGTAGCCGTAGTTAGGCCACCACTTCAAGAACTCTGTAGCACCGCCTACATACCT
CGCTCTGCTAATCCTGTTACCAGTGGCTGCTGCCAGTGGCGATAAGTCGTGTCTTACCGGGTTGGACTCA
AGACGATAGTTACCGGATAAGGCGCAGCGGTCGGGCTGAACGGGGGGTTCGTGCACACAGCCCAGCTTGG
AGCGAACGACCTACACCGAACTGAGATACCTACAGCGTGAGCTATGAGAAAGCGCCACGCTTCCCGAAGG
GAGAAAGGCGGACAGGTATCCGGTAAGCGGCAGGGTCGGAACAGGAGAGCGCACGAGGGAGCTTCCAGGG
GGAAACGCCTGGTATCTTTATAGTCCTGTCGGGTTTCGCCACCTCTGACTTGAGCGTCGATTTTTGTGAT
GCTCGTCAGGGGGGCGGAGCCTATGGAAAAACGCCAGCAACGCGGCCTTTTTACGGTTCCTGGCCTTTTG
CTGGCCTTTTGCTCACATGTTCTTTCCTGCGTTATCCCCTGATTCTGTGGATAACCGTATTACCGCCTTT
GAGTGAGCTGATACCGCTCGCCGCAGCCGAACGACCGAGCGCAGCGAGTCAGTGAGCGAGGAAGCGGAAG
AGCGCCCAATACGCAAACCGCCTCTCCCCGCGCGTTGGCCGATTCATTAATGCAGCAAGCTCATGGCTGA
CTAATTTTTTTTATTTATGCAGAGGCCGAGGCCGCCTCGGCCTCTGAGCTATTCCAGAAGTAGTGAGGAG
GCTTTTTTGGAGGCCTAGGCTTTTGCAAAAAGCTCCCCGTGGCACGACAGGTTTCCCGACTGGAAAGCGG
GCAGTGAGCGCAACGCAATTAATGTGAGTTAGCTCACTCATTAGGCACCCCAGGCTTTACACTTTATGCT
TCCGGCTCGTATGTTGTGTGGAATTGTGAGCGGATAACAATTTCACACAGGAAACAGCTATGACATGATT
ACGAATTTCACAAATAAAGCATTTTTTTCACTGCATTCTAGTTGTGGTTTGTCCAAACTCATCAATGTAT
CTTATCATGTCTGGATCAACTGGATAACTCAAGCTAACCAAAATCATCCCAAACTTCCCACCCCATACCC
TATTACCACTGCCAATTACCTGTGGTTTCATTTACTCTAAACCTGTGATTCCTCTGAATTATTTTCATTT
TAAAGAAATTGTATTTGTTAAATATGTACTACAAACTTAGTAGTTGGAAGGGCTAATTCACTCCCAAAGA
AGACAAGATATCCTTGATCTGTGGATCTACCACACACAAGGCTACTTCCCTGATTAGCAGAACTACACAC
CAGGGCCAGGGGTCAGATATCCACTGACCTTTGGATGGTGCTACAAGCTAGTACCAGTTGAGCCAGATAA
GGTAGAAGAGGCCAATAAAGGAGAGAACACCAGCTTGTTACACCCTGTGAGCCTGCATGGGATGGATGAC
CCGGAGAGAGAAGTGTTAGAGTGGAGGTTTGACAGCCGCCTAGCATTTCATCACGTGGCCCGAGAGCTGC
ATCCGGAGTACTTCAAGAACTGCTGATATCGAGCTTGCTACAAGGGACTTTCCGCTGGGGACTTTCCAGG
GAGGCGTGGCCTGGGCGGGACTGGGGAGTGGCGAGCCCTCAGATCCTGCATATAAGCAGCTGCTTTTTGC
CTGTACTGGGTCTCTCTGGTTAGACCAGATCTGAGCCTGGGAGCTCTCTGGCTAACTAGGGAACCCACTG
CTTAAGCCTCAATAAAGCTTGCCTTGAGTGCTTCAAGTAGTGTGTGCCCGTCTGTTGTGTGACTCTGGTA
ACTAGAGATCCCTCAGACCCTTTTAGTCAGTGTGGAAAATCTCTAGCAGTGGCGCCCGAACAGGGACTTG
AAAGCGAAAGGGAAACCAGAGGAGCTCTCTCGACGCAGGACTCGGCTTGCTGAAGCGCGCACGGCAAGAG
GCGAGGGGCGGCGACTGGTGAGTACGCCAAAAATTTTGACTAGCGGAGGCTAGAAGGAGAGAGATGGGTG
CGAGAGCGTCAGTATTAAGCGGGGGAGAATTAGATCGCGATGGGAAAAAATTCGGTTAAGGCCAGGGGGA
AAGAAAAAATATAAATTAAAACATATAGTATGGGCAAGCAGGGAGCTAGAACGATTCGCAGTTAATCCTG
GCCTGTTAGAAACATCAGAAGGCTGTAGACAAATACTGGGACAGCTACAACCATCCCTTCAGACAGGATC
AGAAGAACTTAGATCATTATATAATACAGTAGCAACCCTCTATTGTGTGCATCAAAGGATAGAGATAAAA
GACACCAAGGAAGCTTTAGACAAGATAGAGGAAGAGCAAAACAAAAGTAAGACCACCGCACAGCAAGCGG
CCGGCCGCTGATCTTCAGACCTGGAGGAGGAGATATGAGGGACAATTGGAGAAGTGAATTATATAAATAT
AAAGTAGTAAAAATTGAACCATTAGGAGTAGCACCCACCAAGGCAAAGAGAAGAGTGGTGCAGAGAGAAA
AAAGAGCAGTGGGAATAGGAGCTTTGTTCCTTGGGTTCTTGGGAGCAGCAGGAAGCACTATGGGCGCAGC
GTCAATGACGCTGACGGTACAGGCCAGACAATTATTGTCTGGTATAGTGCAGCAGCAGAACAATTTGCTG
AGGGCTATTGAGGCGCAACAGCATCTGTTGCAACTCACAGTCTGGGGCATCAAGCAGCTCCAGGCAAGAA
TCCTGGCTGTGGAAAGATACCTAAAGGATCAACAGCTCCTGGGGATTTGGGGTTGCTCTGGAAAACTCAT
TTGCACCACTGCTGTGCCTTGGAATGCTAGTTGGAGTAATAAATCTCTGGAACAGATTTGGAATCACACG
ACCTGGATGGAGTGGGACAGAGAAATTAACAATTACACAAGCTTAATACACTCCTTAATTGAAGAATCGC
AAAACCAGCAAGAAAAGAATGAACAAGAATTATTGGAATTAGATAAATGGGCAAGTTTGTGGAATTGGTT
TAACATAACAAATTGGCTGTGGTATATAAAATTATTCATAATGATAGTAGGAGGCTTGGTAGGTTTAAGA
ATAGTTTTTGCTGTACTTTCTATAGTGAATAGAGTTAGGCAGGGATATTCACCATTATCGTTTCAGACCC
ACCTCCCAACCCCGAGGGGACCCGACAGGCCCGAAGGAATAGAAGAAGAAGGTGGAGAGAGAGACAGAGA
CAGATCCATTCGATTAGTGAACGGATCTCGACGGTATCGCCGAATTAATTCACAAATGGCAGTATTCATC
CACAATTTTAAAAGAAAAGGGGGGATTGGGGGGTACAGTGCAGGGGAAAGAATAGTAGACATAATAGCAA
CAGACATACAAACTAAAGAATTACAAAAACAAATTACAAAAATTCAAAATTTTCGGGTTTATTACAGGGA
CAGCAGAGATCCAGTTTGGACTAGTGGAGTTCCGCGTTACATAACTTACGGTAAATGGCCCGCCTGGCTG
ACCGCCCAACGACCCCCGCCCATTGACGTCAATAATGACGTATGTTCCCATAGTAACGCCAATAGGGACT
TTCCATTGACGTCAATGGGTGGAGTATTTACGGTAAACTGCCCACTTGGCAGTACATCAAGTGTATCATA
TGCCAAGTACGCCCCCTATTGACGTCAATGACGGTAAATGGCCCGCCTGGCATTATGCCCAGTACATGAC
CTTATGGGACTTTCCTACTTGGCAGTACATCTACGTATTAGTCATCGCTATTACCATGGTGATGCGGTTT
TGGCAGTACATCAATGGGCGTGGATAGCGGTTTGACTCACGGGGATTTCCAAGTCTCCACCCCATTGACG
TCAATGGGAGTTTGTTTTGGCACCAAAATCAACGGGACTTTCCAAAATGTCGTAACAACTCCGCCCCATT
GACGCAAATGGGCGGTAGGCGTGTACGGTGGGAGGTCTATATAAGCAGAGCTCGTTTAGTGAACCGTCAG
ATCGCCTGGAGACGCCATCCACGCTGTTTTGACCTCCATAGAAGACACCGGCGGCCGCAGATCTCTCGAG
GTTGATCTGCCACCATGGACTACAAGGATGACGATGACAAGCTCGATGGAGGATACCCATACGATGTTCC
AGATTACGCTGCTCGAGGTTATCAAACAAGTTTGTACAAAAAAGTTGGCATGGATATAGAAGATGAAGAA
AACATGAGTTCCAGCAGCACTGATGTGAAGGAAAACCGCAATCTGGACAACGTGTCCCCCAAGGATGGCA
GCACACCTGGGCCTGGCGAGGGCTCTCAGCTCTCCAATGGGGGTGGTGGTGGCCCCGGCAGAAAGCGGCC
CCTGGAGGAGGGCAGCAATGGCCACTCCAAGTACCGCCTGAAGAAAAGGAGGAAAACACCAGGGCCCGTC
CTCCCCAAGAACGCCCTGATGCAGCTGAATGAGATCAAGCCTGGTTTGCAGTACACACTCCTGTCCCAGA
CTGGGCCCGTGCACGCGCCTTTGTTTGTCATGTCTGTGGAGGTGAATGGCCAGGTTTTTGAGGGCTCTGG
TCCCACAAAGAAAAAGGCAAAACTCCATGCTGCTGAGAAGGCCTTGAGGTCTTTCGTTCAGTTTCCTAAT
GCCTCTGAGGCCCACCTGGCCATGGGGAGGACCCTGTCTGTCAACACGGACTTCACATCTGACCAGGCCG
ACTTCCCTGACACGCTCTTCAATGGTTTTGAAACTCCTGACAAGGCGGAGCCTCCCTTTTACGTGGGCTC
CAATGGGGATGACTCCTTCAGTTCCAGCGGGGACCTCAGCTTGTCTGCTTCCCCGGTGCCTGCCAGCCTA
GCCCAGCCTCCTCTCCCTGCCTTACCACCATTCCCACCCCCGAGTGGGAAGAATCCCGTGATGATCTTGA
ACGAACTGCGCCCAGGACTCAAGTATGACTTCCTCTCCGAGAGCGGGGAGAGCCATGCCAAGAGCTTCGT
CATGTCTGTGGTCGTGGATGGTCAGTTCTTTGAAGGCTCGGGGAGAAACAAGAAGCTTGCCAAGGCCCGG
GCTGCGCAGTCTGCCCTGGCCGCCATTTTTAACTTGCACTTGGATCAGACGCCATCTCGCCAGCCTATTC
CCAGTGAGGGTCTTCAGCTGCATTTACCGCAGGTTTTAGCTGACGCTGTCTCACGCCTGGTCCTGGGTAA
GTTTGGTGACCTGACCGACAACTTCTCCTCCCCTCACGCTCGCAGAAAAGTGCTGGCTGGAGTCGTCATG
ACAACAGGCACAGATGTTAAAGATGCCAAGGTGATAAGTGTTTCTACAGGAACAAAATGTATTAATGGTG
AATACATGAGTGATCGTGGCCTTGCATTAAATGACTGCCATGCAGAAATAATATCTCGGAGATCCTTGCT
CAGATTTCTTTATACACAACTTGAGCTTTACTTAAATAACAAAGATGATCAAAAAAGATCCATCTTTCAG
AAATCAGAGCGAGGGGGGTTTAGGCTGAAGGAGAATGTCCAGTTTCATCTGTACATCAGCACCTCTCCCT
GTGGAGATGCCAGAATCTTCTCACCACATGAGCCAATCCTGGAAGAACCAGCAGATAGACACCCAAATCG
TAAAGCAAGAGGACAGCTACGGACCAAAATAGAGTCTGGTGAGGGGACGATTCCAGTGCGCTCCAATGCG
AGCATCCAAACGTGGGACGGGGTGCTGCAAGGGGAGCGGCTGCTCACCATGTCCTGCAGTGACAAGATTG
CACGCTGGAACGTGGTGGGCATCCAGGGATCCCTGCTCAGCATTTTCGTGGAGCCCATTTACTTCTCGAG
CATCATCCTGGGCAGCCTTTACCACGGGGACCACCTTTCCAGGGCCATGTACCAGCGGATCTCCAACATA
GAGGACCTGCCACCTCTCTACACCCTCAACAAGCCTTTGCTCAGTGGCATCAGCAATGCAGAAGCACGGC
AGCCAGGGAAGGCCCCCAACTTCAGTGTCAACTGGACGGTAGGCGACTCCGCTATTGAGGTCATCAACGC
CACGACTGGGAAGGATGAGCTGGGCCGCGCGTCCCGCCTGTGTAAGCACGCGTTGTACTGTCGCTGGATG
CGTGTGCACGGCAAGGTTCCCTCCCACTTACTACGCTCCAAGATTACCAAACCCAACGTGTACCATGAGT
CCAAGCTGGCGGCAAAGGAGTACCAGGCCGCCAAGGCGCGTCTGTTCACAGCCTTCATCAAGGCGGGGCT
GGGGGCCTGGGTGGAGAAGCCCACCGAGCAGGACCAGTTCTCACTCACGCCCTGCCCAACTTTCTTGTAC
AAAGTGGTTCGATAACGAATTCCGCCCCCCCCCCCTAACGTTACTGGCCGAAGCCGCTTGGAATAAGGCC
GGTGTGCGTTTGTCTATATGTTATTTTCCACCATATTGCCGTCTTTTGGCAATGTGAGGGCCCGGAAACC
TGGCCCTGTCTTCTTGACGAGCATTCCTAGGGGTCTTTCCCCTCTCGCCAAAGGAATGCAAGGTCTGTTG
AATGTCGTGAAGGAAGCAGTTCCTCTGGAAGCTTCTTGAAGACAAACAACGTCTGTAGCGACCCTTTGCA
GGCAGCGGAACCCCCCACCTGGCGACAGGTGCCTCTGCGGCCAAAAGCCACGTGTATAAGATACACCTGC
AAAGGCGGCACAACCCCAGTGCCACGTTGTGAGTTGGATAGTTGTGGAAAGAGTCAAATGGCTCTCCTCA
AGCGTATTCAACAAGGGGCTGAAGGATGCCCAGAAGGTACCCCATTGTATGGGATCTGATCTGGGGCCTC
GGTGCACATGCTTTACATGTGTTTAGTCGAGGTTAAAAAAACGTCTAGGCCCCCCGAACCACGGGGACGT
GGTTTTCCTTTGAAAAACACGATGATAATATGGCCACAACCATGACCGAGTACAAGCCCACGGTGCGCCT
CGCCACCCGCGACGACGTCCCCAGGGCCGTACGCACCCTCGCCGCCGCGTTCGCCGACTACCCCGCCACG
CGCCACACCGTCGATCCGGACCGCCACATCGAGCGGGTCACCGAGCTGCAAGAACTCTTCCTCACGCGCG
TCGGGCTCGACATCGGCAAGGTGTGGGTCGCGGACGACGGCGCCGCGGTGGCGGTCTGGACCACGCCGGA
GAGCGTCGAAGCGGGGGCGGTGTTCGCCGAGATCGGCCCGCGCATGGCCGAGTTGAGCGGTTCCCGGCTG
GCCGCGCAGCAACAGATGGAAGGCCTCCTGGCGCCGCACCGGCCCAAGGAGCCCGCGTGGTTCCTGGCCA
CCGTCGGCGTCTCGCCCGACCACCAGGGCAAGGGTCTGGGCAGCGCCGTCGTGCTCCCCGGAGTGGAGGC
GGCCGAGCGCGCCGGGGTGCCCGCCTTCCTGGAGACCTCCGCGCCCCGCAACCTCCCCTTCTACGAGCGG
CTCGGCTTCACCGTCACCGCCGACGTCGAGGTGCCCGAAGGACCGCGCACCTGGTGCATGACCCGCAAGC
CCGGTGCCTGATGCATCGATGGATCCTAATCAACCTCTGGATTACAAAATTTGTGAAAGATTGACTGGTA
TTCTTAACTATGTTGCTCCTTTTACGCTATGTGGATACGCTGCTTTAATGCCTTTGTATCATGCTATTGC
TTCCCGTATGGCTTTCATTTTCTCCTCCTTGTATAAATCCTGGTTGCTGTCTCTTTATGAGGAGTTGTGG
CCCGTTGTCAGGCAACGTGGCGTGGTGTGCACTGTGTTTGCTGACGCAACCCCCACTGGTTGGGGCATTG
CCACCACCTGTCAGCTCCTTTCCGGGACTTTCGCTTTCCCCCTCCCTATTGCCACGGCGGAACTCATCGC
CGCCTGCCTTGCCCGCTGCTGGACAGGGGCTCGGCTGTTGGGCACTGACAATTCCGTGGTGTTGTCGGGG
AAATCATCGTCCTTTCCTTGGCTGCTCGCCTGTGTTGCCACCTGGATTCTGCGCGGGACGTCCTTCTGCT
ACGTCCCTTCGGCCCTCAATCCAGCGGACCTTCCTTCCCGCGGCCTGCTGCCGGCTCTGCGGCCTCTTCC
GCGTCTTCGCCTTCGCCCTCAGACGAGTCGGATCTCCCTTTGGGCCGCCTCCCCGCCTGAGATCCTTTAA
GACCAATGACTTACAAGGCAGCTGTAGATCTTAGCCACTTTTTAAAAGAAAAGGGGGGACTGGAAGGGCT
AATTCACTCCCAACGAAGACAAGATCTGCTTTTTGCTTGTACTGGGTCTCTCTGGTTAGACCAGATCTGA
GCCTGGGAGCTCTCTGGCTAACTAGGGAACCCACTGCTTAAGCCTCAATAAAGCTTGCCTTGAGTGCTTC
AAGTAGTGTGTGCCCGTCTGTTGTGTGACTCTGGTAACTAGAGATCCCTCAGACCCTTTTAGTCAGTGTG
GAAAATCTCTAGCAGTAGTAGTTCATGTCATCTTATTATTCAGTATTTATAACTTGCAAAGAAATGAATA
TCAGAGAGTGAGAGGCCCGGGTTAATTAAGGAAAGGGCTAGATCATTCTTGAAGACGAAAGGGCCTCGTG
ATACGCCTATTTTTATAGGTTAATGTCATGATAATAATGGTTTCTTAGACGTCAGGTGGCACTTTTCGGG
GAAATGTGCGCGGAACCCCTATTTGTTTATTTTTCTAAATACATTCAAATATGTATCCGCTCATGAGACA
ATAACCCTGATAAATGCTTCAATAATATTGAAAAAGGAAGAGTATGAGTATTCAACATTTCCGTGTCGCC
CTTATTCCCTTTTTTGCGGCATTTTGCCTTCCTGTTTTTGCTCACCCAGAAACGCTGGTGAAAGTAAAAG
ATGCTGAAGATCAGTTGGGTGCACGAGTGGGTTACATCGAACTGGATCTCAACAGCGGTAAGATCCTTGA
GAGTTTTCGCCCCGAAGAACGTTTTCCAATGATGAGCACTTTTAAAGTTCTGCTATGTGGCGCGGTATTA
TCCCGTGTTGACGCCGGGCAAGAGCAACTCGGTCGCCGCATACACTATTCTCAGAATGACTTGGTTGAGT
ACTCACCAGTCACAGAAAAGCATCTTACGGATGGCATGACAGTAAGAGAATTATGCAGTGCTGCCATAAC
CATGAGTGATAACACTGCGGCCAACTTACTTCTGACAACGATCGGAGGACCGAAGGAGCTAACCGCTTTT
TTGCACAACATGGGGGATCATGTAACTCGCCTTGATCGTTGGGAACCGGAGCTGAATGAAGCCATACCAA
ACGACGAGCGTGACACCACGATGCCTGTAGCAATGGCAACAACGTTGCGCAAACTATTAACTGGCGAACT
ACTTACTCTAGCTTCCCGGCAACAATTAATAGACTGGATGGAGGCGGATAAAGTTGCAGGACCACTTCTG
CGCTCGGCCCTTCCGGCTGGCTGGTTTATTGCTGATAAATCTGGAGCCGGTGAGCGTGGGTCTCGCGGTA
TCATTGCAGCACTGGGGCCAGATGGTAAGCCCTCCCGTATCGTAGTTATCTACACGACGGGGAGTCAGGC
AACTATGGATGAACGAAATAGACAGATCGCTGAGATAGGTGCCTCACTGATTAAGCATTGGTAACTGTCA
GACCAAGTTTACTCATATATACTTTAGATTGATTTAAAACTTCATTTTTAATTTAAAAGGATCTAGGTGA
AGATCCTTTTTGATAATCTCATGACCAAAATCCCTTAACGTGAGTTTTCGTTCCACTGAGCGTCAGACCC
CGTAGAAAAGATCAAAGGATCTTC
